>Addgene plasmid #79448 | pDGE144 | depositor full sequence | sequence record 148613 | pDGE144 sequence 16989 bps
TTCCTGGCGTTTTCTTGTCGCGTGTTTTAGTCGCATAAAGTAGAATACTTGCGACTAGAACCGGAGACAT
TACGCCATGAACAAGAGCGCCGCCGCTGGCCTGCTGGGCTATGCCCGCGTCAGCACCGACGACCAGGACT
TGACCAACCAACGGGCCGAACTGCACGCGGCCGGCTGCACCAAGCTGTTTTCCGAGAAGATCACCGGCAC
CAGGCGCGACCGCCCGGAGCTGGCCAGGATGCTTGACCACCTACGCCCTGGCGACGTTGTGACAGTGACC
AGGCTAGACCGCCTGGCCCGCAGCACCCGCGACCTACTGGACATTGCCGAGCGCATCCAGGAGGCCGGCG
CGGGCCTGCGTAGCCTGGCAGAGCCGTGGGCCGACACCACCACGCCGGCCGGCCGCATGGTGTTGACCGT
GTTCGCCGGCATTGCCGAGTTCGAGCGTTCCCTAATCATCGACCGCACCCGGAGCGGGCGCGAGGCCGCC
AAGGCCCGAGGCGTGAAGTTTGGCCCCCGCCCTACCCTCACCCCGGCACAGATCGCGCACGCCCGCGAGC
TGATCGACCAGGAAGGCCGCACCGTGAAAGAGGCGGCTGCACTGCTTGGCGTGCATCGCTCGACCCTGTA
CCGCGCACTTGAGCGCAGCGAGGAAGTGACGCCCACCGAGGCCAGGCGGCGCGGTGCCTTCCGTGAGGAC
GCATTGACCGAGGCCGACGCCCTGGCGGCCGCCGAGAATGAACGCCAAGAGGAACAAGCATGAAACCGCA
CCAGGACGGCCAGGACGAACCGTTTTTCATTACCGAAGAGATCGAGGCGGAGATGATCGCGGCCGGGTAC
GTGTTCGAGCCGCCCGCGCACGTCTCAACCGTGCGGCTGCATGAAATCCTGGCCGGTTTGTCTGATGCCA
AGCTGGCGGCCTGGCCGGCCAGCTTGGCCGCTGAAGAAACCGAGCGCCGCCGTCTAAAAAGGTGATGTGT
ATTTGAGTAAAACAGCTTGCGTCATGCGGTCGCTGCGTATATGATGCGATGAGTAAATAAACAAATACGC
AAGGGGAACGCATGAAGGTTATCGCTGTACTTAACCAGAAAGGCGGGTCAGGCAAGACGACCATCGCAAC
CCATCTAGCCCGCGCCCTGCAACTCGCCGGGGCCGATGTTCTGTTAGTCGATTCCGATCCCCAGGGCAGT
GCCCGCGATTGGGCGGCCGTGCGGGAAGATCAACCGCTAACCGTTGTCGGCATCGACCGCCCGACGATTG
ACCGCGACGTGAAGGCCATCGGCCGGCGCGACTTCGTAGTGATCGACGGAGCGCCCCAGGCGGCGGACTT
GGCTGTGTCCGCGATCAAGGCAGCCGACTTCGTGCTGATTCCGGTGCAGCCAAGCCCTTACGACATATGG
GCCACCGCCGACCTGGTGGAGCTGGTTAAGCAGCGCATTGAGGTCACGGATGGAAGGCTACAAGCGGCCT
TTGTCGTGTCGCGGGCGATCAAAGGCACGCGCATCGGCGGTGAGGTTGCCGAGGCGCTGGCCGGGTACGA
GCTGCCCATTCTTGAGTCCCGTATCACGCAGCGCGTGAGCTACCCAGGCACTGCCGCCGCCGGCACAACC
GTTCTTGAATCAGAACCCGAGGGCGACGCTGCCCGCGAGGTCCAGGCGCTGGCCGCTGAAATTAAATCAA
AACTCATTTGAGTTAATGAGGTAAAGAGAAAATGAGCAAAAGCACAAACACGCTAAGTGCCGGCCGTCCG
AGCGCACGCAGCAGCAAGGCTGCAACGTTGGCCAGCCTGGCAGACACGCCAGCCATGAAGCGGGTCAACT
TTCAGTTGCCGGCGGAGGATCACACCAAGCTGAAGATGTACGCGGTACGCCAAGGCAAGACCATTACCGA
GCTGCTATCTGAATACATCGCGCAGCTACCAGAGTAAATGAGCAAATGAATAAATGAGTAGATGAATTTT
AGCGGCTAAAGGAGGCGGCATGGAAAATCAAGAACAACCAGGCACCGACGCCGTGGAATGCCCCATGTGT
GGAGGAACGGGCGGTTGGCCAGGCGTAAGCGGCTGGGTTGTCTGCCGGCCCTGCAATGGCACTGGAACCC
CCAAGCCCGAGGAATCGGCGTGACGGTCGCAAACCATCCGGCCCGGTACAAATCGGCGCGGCGCTGGGTG
ATGACCTGGTGGAGAAGTTGAAGGCCGCGCAGGCCGCCCAGCGGCAACGCATCGAGGCAGAAGCACGCCC
CGGTGAATCGTGGCAAGCGGCCGCTGATCGAATCCGCAAAGAATCCCGGCAACCGCCGGCAGCCGGTGCG
CCGTCGATTAGGAAGCCGCCCAAGGGCGACGAGCAACCAGATTTTTTCGTTCCGATGCTCTATGACGTGG
GCACCCGCGATAGTCGCAGCATCATGGACGTGGCCGTTTTCCGTCTGTCGAAGCGTGACCGACGAGCTGG
CGAGGTGATCCGCTACGAGCTTCCAGACGGGCACGTAGAGGTTTCCGCAGGGCCGGCCGGCATGGCCAGT
GTGTGGGATTACGACCTGGTACTGATGGCGGTTTCCCATCTAACCGAATCCATGAACCGATACCGGGAAG
GGAAGGGAGACAAGCCCGGCCGCGTGTTCCGTCCACACGTTGCGGACGTACTCAAGTTCTGCCGGCGAGC
CGATGGCGGAAAGCAGAAAGACGACCTGGTAGAAACCTGCATTCGGTTAAACACCACGCACGTTGCCATG
CAGCGTACGAAGAAGGCCAAGAACGGCCGCCTGGTGACGGTATCCGAGGGTGAAGCCTTGATTAGCCGCT
ACAAGATCGTAAAGAGCGAAACCGGGCGGCCGGAGTACATCGAGATCGAGCTAGCTGATTGGATGTACCG
CGAGATCACAGAAGGCAAGAACCCGGACGTGCTGACGGTTCACCCCGATTACTTTTTGATCGATCCCGGC
ATCGGCCGTTTTCTCTACCGCCTGGCACGCCGCGCCGCAGGCAAGGCAGAAGCCAGATGGTTGTTCAAGA
CGATCTACGAACGCAGTGGCAGCGCCGGAGAGTTCAAGAAGTTCTGTTTCACCGTGCGCAAGCTGATCGG
GTCAAATGACCTGCCGGAGTACGATTTGAAGGAGGAGGCGGGGCAGGCTGGCCCGATCCTAGTCATGCGC
TACCGCAACCTGATCGAGGGCGAAGCATCCGCCGGTTCCTAATGTACGGAGCAGATGCTAGGGCAAATTG
CCCTAGCAGGGGAAAAAGGTCGAAAAGGTGTCTTTCCTGTGGATAGCACGTACATTGGGAACCCAAAGCC
GTACATTGGGAACCGGAACCCGTACATTGGGAACCCAAAGCCGTACATTGGGAACCGGTCACACATGTAA
GTGACTGATATAAAAGAGAAAAAAGGCGATTTTTCCGCCTAAAACTCTTTAAAACTTATTAAAACTCTTA
AAACCCGCCTGGCCTGTGCATAACTGTCTGGCCAGCGCACAGCCGAAGAGCTGCAAAAAGCGCCTACCCT
TCGGTCGCTGCGCTCCCTACGCCCCGCCGCTTCGCGTCGGCCTATCGCGGCCGCTGGCCGCTCAAAAATG
GCTGGCCTACGGCCAGGCAATCTACCAGGGCGCGGACAAGCCGCGCCGTCGCCACTCGACCGCCGGCGCC
CACATCAAGGCACCCTGCCTCGCGCGTTTCGGTGATGACGGTGAAAACCTCTGACACATGCAGCTCCCGG
AGACGGTCACAGCTTGTCTGTAAGCGGATGCCGGGAGCAGACAAGCCCGTCAGGGCGCGTCAGCGGGTGT
TGGCGGGTGTCGGGGCGCAGCCATGACCCAGTCACGTAGCGATAGCGGAGTGTATACTGGCTTAACTATG
CGGCATCAGAGCAGATTGTACTGAGAGTGCACCATATGCGGTGTGAAATACCGCACAGATGCGTAAGGAG
AAAATACCGCATCAGGCGCTCTTCCGCTTCCTCGCTCACTGACTCGCTGCGCTCGGTCGTTCGGCTGCGG
CGAGCGGTATCAGCTCACTCAAAGGCGGTAATACGGTTATCCACAGAATCAGGGGATAACGCAGGAAAGA
ACATGTGAGCAAAAGGCCAGCAAAAGGCCAGGAACCGTAAAAAGGCCGCGTTGCTGGCGTTTTTCCATAG
GCTCCGCCCCCCTGACGAGCATCACAAAAATCGACGCTCAAGTCAGAGGTGGCGAAACCCGACAGGACTA
TAAAGATACCAGGCGTTTCCCCCTGGAAGCTCCCTCGTGCGCTCTCCTGTTCCGACCCTGCCGCTTACCG
GATACCTGTCCGCCTTTCTCCCTTCGGGAAGCGTGGCGCTTTCTCATAGCTCACGCTGTAGGTATCTCAG
TTCGGTGTAGGTCGTTCGCTCCAAGCTGGGCTGTGTGCACGAACCCCCCGTTCAGCCCGACCGCTGCGCC
TTATCCGGTAACTATCGTCTTGAGTCCAACCCGGTAAGACACGACTTATCGCCACTGGCAGCAGCCACTG
GTAACAGGATTAGCAGAGCGAGGTATGTAGGCGGTGCTACAGAGTTCTTGAAGTGGTGGCCTAACTACGG
CTACACTAGAAGGACAGTATTTGGTATCTGCGCTCTGCTGAAGCCAGTTACCTTCGGAAAAAGAGTTGGT
AGCTCTTGATCCGGCAAACAAACCACCGCTGGTAGCGGTGGTTTTTTTGTTTGCAAGCAGCAGATTACGC
GCAGAAAAAAAGGATCTCAAGAAGATCCTTTGATCTTTTCTACGGGGTCTGACGCTCAGTGGAACGAAAA
CTCACGTTAAGGGATTTTGGTCATGCATGATATATCTCCCAATTTGTGTAGGGCTTATTATGCACGCTTA
AAAATAATAAAAGCAGACTTGACCTGATAGTTTGGCTGTGAGCAATTATGTGCTTAGTGCATCTAATCGC
TTGAGTTAACGCCGGCGAAGCGGCGTCGGCTTGAACGAATTTCTAGCTAGACATTATTTGCCGACTACCT
TGGTGATCTCGCCTTTCACGTAGTGGACAAATTCTTCCAACTGATCTGCGCGCGAGGCCAAGCGATCTTC
TTCTTGTCCAAGATAAGCCTGTCTAGCTTCAAGTATGACGGGCTGATACTGGGCCGGCAGGCGCTCCATT
GCCCAGTCGGCAGCGACATCCTTCGGCGCGATTTTGCCGGTTACTGCGCTGTACCAAATGCGGGACAACG
TAAGCACTACATTTCGCTCATCGCCAGCCCAGTCGGGCGGCGAGTTCCATAGCGTTAAGGTTTCATTTAG
CGCCTCAAATAGATCCTGTTCAGGAACCGGATCAAAGAGTTCCTCCGCCGCTGGACCTACCAAGGCAACG
CTATGTTCTCTTGCTTTTGTCAGCAAGATAGCCAGATCAATGTCGATCGTGGCTGGCTCGAAGATACCTG
CAAGAATGTCATTGCGCTGCCATTCTCCAAATTGCAGTTCGCGCTTAGCTGGATAACGCCACGGAATGAT
GTCGTCGTGCACAACAATGGTGACTTCTACAGCGCGGAGAATCTCGCTCTCTCCAGGGGAAGCCGAAGTT
TCCAAAAGGTCGTTGATCAAAGCTCGCCGCGTTGTTTCATCAAGCCTTACGGTCACCGTAACCAGCAAAT
CAATATCACTGTGTGGCTTCAGGCCGCCATCCACTGCGGAGCCGTACAAATGTACGGCCAGCAACGTCGG
TTCGAGATGGCGCTCGATGACGCCAACTACCTCTGATAGTTGAGTCGATACTTCGGCGATCACCGCTTCC
CCCATGATGTTTAACTTTGTTTTAGGGCGACTGCCCTGCTGCGTAACATCGTTGCTGCTCCATAACATCA
AACATCGACCCACGGCGTAACGCGCTTGCTGCTTGGATGCCCGAGGCATAGACTGTACCCCAAAAAAACA
GTCATAACAAGCCATGAAAACCGCCACTGCGCCGTTACCACCGCTGCGTTCGGTCAAGGTTCTGGACCAG
TTGCGTGAGCGCATACGCTACTTGCATTACAGCTTACGAACCGAACAGGCTTATGTCCACTGGGTTCGTG
CCCGAATTGATCACAGGCAGCAACGCTCTGTCATCGTTACAATCAGCATGCTACCCTCCGCGAGATCATC
CGTGTTTAAAACCCGGCAGCTTAGTTGCCGTTCTTCCGAATAGCATCGGTAACATGAGCAAAGTCTGCCG
CCTTACAACGGCTCTCCCGCTGACGCCGTCCCGGACTGATGGGCTGCCTGTATCGAGTGGTGATTTTGTG
CCGAGCTGCCGGTCGGGGAGCTGTTGGCTGGCTGGTGGCAGGATATATTGTGGTGTAAACAAATTGACGC
TTAGACAACTTAATAACACATTGCGGATCCCTCGGTCACATGTGCATCCTCTCTGGGAGCGGAGAATTAA
GGGAGTCACGTTATGACCCCCGCCGATGACGCGGGACAAGCCGTTTTACGTTTGGAACTGACAGAACCGC
AACGTTGAAGGAGCCACTCAGCCGCGGGTTTCTGGAGTTTAATGAGCTAAGCACATACGTCAGAAACCAT
TATTGCGCGTTCAAAAGTCGCCTAAGGTCACTATCAGCTAGCAAATATTTCTTGTCAAAATGCTCCACTG
ACGTTCCATAAATTCCCCTCGGTATCCAATTAGAGTCTCATATTCACTCTCAATCCAAATAATCTGCACC
GGATCTGGATCGTTTCGCATGTCTCCTGAAAGAAGGCCTGCTGATATTAGAAGGGCTACTGAGGCTGATA
TGCCTGCTGTGTGCACTATTGTGAATCATTACATTGAGACTTCTACTGTGAATTTCAGGACTGAGCCTCA
AGAACCACAAGAGTGGACTGATGATCTTGTGAGGCTTAGAGAGAGGTATCCTTGGCTTGTTGCTGAAGTG
GATGGTGAAGTGGCTGGTATTGCTTATGCTGGTCCTTGGAAGGCTAGGAATGCTTACGATTGGACTGCTG
AGTCTACTGTTTACGTGTCTCCTAGGCATCAAAGAACTGGTCTTGGATCTACTCTTTACACTCATCTTTT
GAAGTCTTTGGAGGCTCAGGGTTTCAAGTCTGTGGTTGCTGTGATTGGACTTCCTAATGATCCTTCTGTG
AGGATGCATGAGGCTCTTGGTTATGCTCCTAGGGGAATGCTTAGAGCTGCTGGTTTCAAACATGGAAATT
GGCATGATGTGGGATTCTGGCAGCTTGATTTCTCTCTTCCTGTTCCTCCTAGACCTGTTCTTCCTGTGAC
TGAGATTTGAGCGGGACTCTGGATCTAGAGTCAAGCAGATCGTTCAAACATTTGGCAATAAAGTTTCTTA
AGATTGAATCCTGTTGCCGGTCTTGCGATGATTATCATATAATTTCTGTTGAATTACGTTAAGCATGTAA
TAATTAACATGTAATGCATGACGTTATTTATGAGATGGGTTTTTATGATTAGAGTCCCGCAATTATACAT
TTAATACGCGATAGAAAACAAAATATAGCGCGCAAACTAGGATAAATTATCGCGCGCGGTGTCATCTATG
TTACTAGATCGACGCTTGCTGAATTGGAGCGCTCCATGGGAATTCGTAAAGCGACTAAATGGAGCAACCT
ACTGTTTTTGAAGTTTGGGTTGCCATGTAATCACTTGCAATAAATATATGTACTAATGACTGCATCGGCT
TGCGTGTCTAAATTTGTAGCTTATTGAAAACTTTTTGTGGTTAAAGACGAATCCAGTTAACTAACATAAG
TTTAACAAAACAAGACCTTTTCCATATATAGACCACCGTTACCAACTTACAAAGAAGCCAAATAAAGTAC
AACACAACACTTGCAAGTTACAAAAAGAGAGGAAAAAAAACATGGTACCATTTGACAACATATAGAAACA
CACATAAACATTACTTATAACAAAAAGATTCAAACTCGGCTTTTATTATCTCCCCCTGATCAAATTCTAA
ACACTTTATTCCTCATAAACTAACTCCCCGACATTGGAGTTATTGGACTATGACGATGACATCAGTGGGG
TAAGCTCACTTGTGCCCCAGTTTGCTAGGGAGGTCGCAGTATCTGGCCACAGCCACCTCGTGCTGCTCGA
CGTAGGTTTCTTTGTCGGCCTCCTTGATTCTTTCCAGTCTGTGGTCCACATAGTAGACGCCGGGCATCTT
GAGGTTCTTAGCGGGTTTCTTGGATCTGTATGTGGTCTTGAAGTTGCAGATCAGGTGGCCCCCGCCCACG
AGCTTCAGGGCCATGTCGCTTCTGCCTTCCAGGCCGCCGTCAGCGGGGTACAGCATCTCGGTGTTGGCCT
CCCAGCCGAGTGTTTTCTTCTGCATCACAGGGCCGTTGGATGGGAAGTTCACCCCTCTGATCTTGACGTT
GTAGATGAGGCAGCCGTCCTGGAGGCTGGTGTCCTGGGTAGCGGTCAGCACGCCCCCATCTTCGTATGTG
GTGACTCTCTCCCATGTGAAGCCCTCAGGGAAGGACTGCTTAAAGAAGTCGGGGATGCCCTGGGTGTGGT
TGATGAAGGTTCTGCTGCCGTACATGAAGCTGGTAGCCAGGATGTCGAAGGCGAAGGGGAGAGGGCCGCC
CTCGACCACCTTGATTCTCATGGTCTGGGTGCCCTCGTAGGGCTTGCCTTCGCCCTCGGATGTGCACTTG
AAGTGGTGGTTGTTCACGGTGCCCTCCATGTACAGCTTCATGTGCATGTTCTCCTTAATCAGCTCGCTCA
TAGTAGTGTGCTGGCCACCACGAGTACGGTCACGGTCATGTTCCCCACCAGTATGTTGCTGTCCGTAGTA
CTGAGCTCTGTCTTTCAGATCCTGAGCTTTGCTTCCCAACTTCATCCTTGCACTGTCCAACTTGTCTGAT
CCCTGTGGGTGCTCTCCCGTTGCGTACCTATTCACAATCAATAGGTATCATACCAAGCATTTTACCTATA
TAGATGATATACACAGACACATTCAAGCTAGCTAGGTCAAATTTCGTATTTAGTTAACCAAATGTTCCCT
AGAATTTGCAATTTCTTATTGTTACATTTGTTATTCGACCAAAAAAATTGATCCAAAGCTACTGGCTCAA
CACATGCATGCACATATTGCACAAAATTATGAAGTAAGATGATAAATGTGTGCTTACTTGTAAATCCAAG
AGAAAACGGTTATAGCGGCAATGCCAAACCCTCCAGAGGAAAGAAAACCGGTGATGAGGAGTGCAACTGT
GATGAGAGCCGGGACAAGGATTGGGCTGAAGATAACGAGCAGAGGTGTTGCAACAGTCAAAGCTATGACA
GTTCCAACAAGGGTAAGGCTGGAGAGAACAAGGAGGGAACCACCAGCTGTGACAGCAGTTGCAGCTTTAG
CAATCTGCCTAGACTTGGAGTAGTCAGATCCTCGTCCGGACATCTGGTACTGGTCACGATCTCGGCCCAT
CATCGGGTACTGATCTCTGCCGATGATATCGTGATGGGTTCCTCTAGCTGTATCCGCCATTTTTTTGTTC
TTGTTTACTAGAGAGAATGAGATTTTGAATGAGAGATTGATCAAAAAGATGTGTATATATTTTGGAAGAG
GTAGGAGTGTTTGTTAGATATATTAAGAAAGGAGACGAGAAGTCACGTGTCAATGGAGACATCATGCAAT
TGTAGGCCACGTGTTAATGGCGTCACCATGCAGCCGCTGCATGTGTTAACGAGAGGAGTCTATTCAAAGA
CACGTTTGTTTTTTGCCTAGCTCAGAATGTGGCGTTGGCATCGAACCGAAACATAAAACGCAAAACGAAC
CTTTGGGCTCGTCAGTATGGGTTTGGGCCTTCAATAGATTCCTTCTATACGGCCCACATATCCACTATTG
GCAACAAAATTAGAAAAATTTAGGATTTAGTTTTAAAATTTGTTCCGCGACATTCTAGAACTCCGAGCTC
GAATTCTAGTAGCGTCGATCTAGTAACATAGATGACACCGCGCGCGATAATTTATCCTAGTTTGCGCGCT
ATATTTTGTTTTCTATCGCGTATTAAATGTATAATTGCGGGACTCTAATCATAAAAACCCATCTCATAAA
TAACGTCATGCATTACATGTTAATTATTACATGCTTAACGTAATTCAACAGAAATTATATGATAATCATC
GCAAGACCGGCAACAGGATTCAATCTTAAGAAACTTTATTGCCAAATGTTTGAACGATCTGCTTGACAAG
CTCACACCTTCCTCTTCTTCTTGGGGTCAGCCCTGCTGTCTCCACCGAGCTGAGAGAGGTCGATTCTTGT
TTCATAGAGCCCCGTAATTGACTGATGAATCAGTGTGGCGTCCAGGACCTCCTTTGTAGAGGTGTACCGC
TTTCTGTCTATGGTGGTGTCGAAGTACTTGAAGGCTGCAGGCGCGCCCAAGTTGGTCAGAGTAAACAAGT
GGATAATGTTTTCTGCCTGCTCCCTGATGGGCTTATCCCTGTGCTTATTGTAAGCAGAAAGCACCTTATC
GAGGTTAGCGTCGGCGAGGATCACTCTTTTGGAGAATTCGCTTATTTGCTCGATGATCTCATCAAGGTAG
TGTTTGTGTTGTTCCACGAACAGCTGCTTCTGCTCATTATCTTCGGGAGATCCTTTGAGCTTTTCATAGT
GGCTGGCCAGATACAAGAAATTAACGTATTTAGAGGGCAGTGCCAGCTCGTTACCTTTCTGCAGCTCGCC
CGCACTAGCGAGCATTCGTTTCCGGCCGTTTTCAAGCTCAAAGAGAGAGTACTTGGGAAGCTTAATGATG
AGGTCTTTTTTGACCTCTTTATATCCTTTCGCCTCGAGAAAGTCGATGGGGTTTTTTTCGAAGCTTGATC
GCTCCATGATTGTGATGCCCAGCAGTTCCTTGACGCTTTTGAGTTTTTTAGACTTCCCTTTCTCCACTTT
GGCCACAACCAGTACACTGTAAGCGACTGTAGGAGAATCGAATCCGCCGTATTTCTTGGGGTCCCAATCT
TTTTTGCGTGCGATCAGCTTGTCGCTGTTCCTTTTCGGGAGGATACTTTCCTTGGAGAAGCCTCCGGTCT
GTACTTCGGTCTTTTTAACGATGTTCACCTGCGGCATGGACAGGACCTTCCGGACTGTCGCGAAATCCCT
ACCCTTGTCCCACACGATTTCTCCTGTTTCTCCGTTTGTTTCGATAAGTGGTCGCTTCCGAATCTCTCCA
TTGGCCAGTGTAATCTCGGTCTTGAAAAAATTCATAATATTGCTGTAAAAGAAGTACTTAGCGGTGGCCT
TGCCTATTTCCTGCTCAGACTTTGCGATCATTTTCCTAACATCGTACACTTTATAGTCTCCGTAAACAAA
TTCAGATTCAAGCTTGGGATATTTTTTGATAAGTGCAGTGCCTACCACTGCATTCAGGTAGGCATCATGC
GCATGGTGGTAATTGTTGATCTCTCTCACCTTATAAAACTGAAAGTCCTTTCTGAAATCTGAAACCAGCT
TAGACTTCAGAGTAATAACTTTCACCTCTCGAATCAGTTTGTCATTTTCATCGTACTTGGTGTTCATGCG
TGAATCGAGAATTTGGGCCACGTGCTTGGTGATCTGGCGTGTCTCAACAAGCTGCCTTTTGATGAAGCCG
GCTTTATCCAACTCAGACAGGCCACCTCGTTCAGCCTTAGTCAGATTATCGAACTTCCGTTGTGTGATCA
GTTTGGCGTTCAGCAGCTGCCGCCAATAATTTTTCATTTTCTTGACAACTTCTTCTGAGGGGACGTTATC
ACTCTTCCCTCTATTTTTATCGGATCTTGTCAACACTTTATTATCAATAGAATCATCTTTGAGAAAAGAC
TGGGGCACGATATGATCCACGTCGTAGTCGGAGAGCCGATTGATGTCCAGTTCCTGATCCACGTACATGT
CCCTGCCGTTCTGCAGGTAGTACAGGTAGAGCTTCTCATTCTGAAGCTGGGTGTTTTCAACTGGGTGTTC
CTTAAGGATTTGGGACCCCAGTTCTTTTATACCCTCTTCAATCCTCTTCATCCTTTCCCTACTGTTCTTC
TGTCCCTTCTGGGTAGTTTGGTTCTCTCGGGCCATCTCGATAACGATATTCTCGGGCTTATGCCTTCCCA
TTACTTTGACGAGTTCATCCACGACCTTAACGGTCTGCAGTATTCCCTTTTTGATAGCTGGGCTACCTGC
AAGATTAGCGATGTGCTCGTGGAGACTGTCCCCCTGGCCAGAAACTTGTGCTTTCTGGATGTCCTCCTTA
AAGGTGAGAGAGTCATCATGGATCAACTGCATGAAGTTCCGGTTGGCAAATCCATCGGACTTAAGAAAAT
CCAGGATTGTCTTTCCACTCTGCTTGTCTCGGATCCCATTGATCAGTTTTCTTGACAGCCGCCCCCATCC
TGTATATCGGCGCCTCTTGAGCTGTTTCATGACTTTGTCGTCGAAGAGATGAGCGTAAGTTTTCAAGCGT
TCTTCAATCATCTCCCTATCTTCAAACAACGTAAGGGTGAGGACAATGTCCTCAAGAATGTCCTCGTTCT
CCTCATTGTCCAGGAAGTCCTTGTCTTTAATGATTTTCAGGAGATCGTGATACGTTCCCAGGGATGCGTT
GAAGCGATCCTCCACTCCGCTGATTTCAACAGAGTCGAAACATTCAATCTTTTTGAAATAATCTTCTTTG
AGCTGTTTCACGGTAACTTTCCGGTTCGTCTTGAAGAGGAGGTCCACGATAGCTTTCTTCTGCTCTCCAG
ACAGGAATGCTGGCTTTCTCATCCCTTCTGTGACGTATTTGACCTTGGTGAGCTCGTTATAAACTGTGAA
GTACTCGTACAGCAGAGAGTGTTTAGGAAGCACCTTTTCGTTAGGCAGATTTTTATCAAAGTTAGTCATC
CTTTCGATGAAGGACTGGGCAGAGGCCCCCTTATCCACGACTTCCTCGAAGTTCCAGGGAGTGATAGTCT
CTTCTGATTTGCGAGTCATCCACGCGAATCTGGAATTTCCCCGGGCGAGGGGGCCTACATAGTAGGGTAT
CCGAAATGTGAGGATTTTCTCAATCTTTTCCCTGTTATCTTTCAAAAAGGGGTAGAAATCCTCTTGCCGC
CTGAGGATAGCGTGCAGTTCGCCCAGGTGAATCTGGTGGGGGATGCTTCCATTGTCGAAAGTGCGCTGTT
TGCGCAACAGATCTTCTCTGTTAAGCTTTACCAGCAGCTCCTCGGTGCCGTCCATTTTTTCCAAGATGGG
CTTAATAAATTTGTAAAATTCCTCCTGGCTTGCTCCGCCGTCAATGTATCCGGCGTAGCCATTTTTAGAC
TGATCGAAGAAAATTTCCTTGTACTTCTCAGGCAGTTGCTGTCTGACAAGGGCCTTCAGCAAAGTCAAGT
CTTGGTGGTGCTCATCATAGCGCTTGATCATACTAGCGCTCAGCGGAGCTTTGGTGATCTCCGTGTTCAC
TCGCAGAATATCACTCAGCAGAATGGCGTCTGACAGGTTCTTTGCCGCCAAAAAAAGGTCTGCGTACTGG
TCGCCGATCTGGGCCAGCAGATTGTCGAGATCATCATCGTAGGTGTCTTTGCTCAGTTGAAGCTTGGCAT
CTTCGGCCAGGTCGAAGTTAGATTTAAAGTTGGGGGTCAGCCCGAGTGACAGGGCGATAAGATTACCAAA
CAGGCCGTTCTTCTTCTCCCCAGGGAGCTGTGCGATGAGGTTTTCGAGCCGCCGGGATTTGGACAGCCTA
GCGCTCAGGATTGCTTTGGCGTCAACTCCGGATGCGTTGATCGGGTTCTCTTCGAAAAGCTGATTGTAAG
TCTGAACCAGTTGGATAAAGAGTTTGTCGACATCGCTGTTGTCTGGGTTCAGGTCCCCCTCGATGAGGAA
GTGTCCCCGAAATTTGATCATATGCGCCAGCGCGAGATAGATCAACCGCAAGTCAGCCTTATCAGTACTG
TCTACAAGCTTCTTCCTCAGATGATATATGGTTGGGTACTTTTCATGGTACGCCACCTCGTCCACGATAT
TGCCAAAGATTGGGTGGCGCTCGTGCTTTTTATCCTCCTCCACCAAAAAGGACTCCTCCAGCCTATGGAA
GAAAGAGTCATCCACCTTAGCCATCTCATTACTAAAGATCTCCTGCAGGTAGCAGATCCGATTCTTTCTG
CGGGTATATCTGCGCCGTGCTGTTCTTTTGAGCCGCGTGGCTTCGGCCGTCTCCCCGGAGTCGAACAGGA
GGGCGCCAATGAGGTTCTTCTTTATGCTGTGGCGATCGGTATTGCCCAGAACTTTGAATTTTTTGCTCGG
CACCTTGTACTCGTCCGTAATGACGGCCCAGCCGACGCTGTTTGTGCCGATATCGAGCCCAATGGAGTAC
TTCTTGTCCATTGTATCGATAATTGTAAATGTAATTGTAATGTTGTTTGTTGTTTGTTGTTGTTGGTAAT
TGTTGTAAAAATGAGCTCTTATACTCGAGCGTGTCCTCTCCAAATGAAATGAACTTCCTTATATAGAGGA
AGGGTCTTGCGAAGGATAGTGGGATTGTGCGTCATCCCTTACGTCAGTGGAGATGTCACATCAATCCACT
TGCTTTGTAGACGTGGTTGGAACCTCTTCTTTTTCCACGATGCTCCTCGTGGGTGGGGGTCCATCTTTGG
GACCACTGTCGGCAGAGAGATCTTGAATGATAGCCTTTCCTTTATCGCAATGATGGCATTTGTAGGAGCC
ACCTTCCTTTTCTACTGTCCTTTCGATGAAGTGACAGATAGCTGGGCAATGGAATCCGAGGAGGTTTCCC
GAAATTATCCTTTGTTGAAAAGTCTCAATAGCCCTTTGATCTTCTGAGACTGTATCTTTGACATTTTTGG
AGTAGACCAGAGTGTCGTGCTCCACCATGTTATCACATCAATCCACTTGCTTTGTAGACGTGGTTGGAAC
CTCTTCTTTTTCCACGATGCTCCTCGTGGGTGGGGGTCCATCTTTGGGACCACTGTCGGCAGAGAGATCT
TGAATGATAGCCTTTCCTTTATCGCAATGATGGCATTTGTAGGAGCCACCTTCCTTTTCTACTGTCCTTT
CGATGAAGTGACAGATAGCTGGGCAATGGAATCCGAGGAGGTTTCCCGAAATTATCCTTTGTTGAAAAGT
CTCAATAGCCCTTTGATCTTCTGAGACTGTATCTTTGACATTTTTGGAGTAGACCAGAGTGTCGTGCTCC
ACCATGTTGACCTCCAAGCTTGAATTCTTGCAGAGACCGAGACGTTGATCGGCACGTAAGAGGTTCCAAC
TTTCACCATAATGAAATAAGATCACTACCGGGCGTATTTTTTGAGTTATCGAGATTTTCAGGAGCTAAGG
AAGCTAAAATGGAGAAAAAAATCACTGGATATACCACCGTTGATATATCCCAATGGCATCGTAAAGAACA
TTTTGAGGCATTTCAGTCAGTTGCTCAATGTACCTATAACCAGACCGTTCAGCTGGATATTACGGCCTTT
TTAAAGACCGTAAAGAAAAATAAGCACAAGTTTTATCCGGCCTTTATTCACATTCTTGCCCGCCTGATGA
ATGCTCATCCGGAATTCCGTATGGCAATGAAAGACGGTGAGCTGGTGATATGGGATAGTGTTCACCCTTG
TTACACCGTTTTCCATGAGCAAACTGAAACGTTTTCATCGCTCTGGAGTGAATACCACGACGATTTCCGG
CAGTTTCTACACATATATTCGCAAGATGTGGCGTGTTACGGTGAAAACCTGGCCTATTTCCCTAAAGGGT
TTATTGAGAATATGTTTTTCGTCTCAGCCAATCCCTGGGTGAGTTTCACCAGTTTTGATTTAAACGTGGC
CAATATGGACAACTTCTTCGCCCCCGTTTTCACCATGGGCAAATATTATACGCAAGGCGACAAGGTGCTG
ATGCCGCTGGCGATTCAGGTTCATCATGCCGTCTGTGATGGCTTCCATGTCGGCAGAATGCTTAATGAAT
TACAACAGTACTGCGATGAGTGGCAGGGCGGGGCGTAATCGCGTGGATCCGGCTTACTAAAAGCCAGATA
ACAGTATGCGTATTTGCGCGCTGATTTTTGCGGTATAAGAATATATACTGATATGTATACCCGAAGTATG
TCAAAAAGAGGTATGCTATGAAGCAGCGTATTACAGTGACAGTTGACAGCGACAGCTATCAGTTGCTCAA
GGCATATATGATGTCAATATCTCCGGTCTGGTAAGCACAACCATGCAGAATGAAGCCCGTCGTCTGCGTG
CCGAACGCTGGAAAGCGGAAAATCAGGAAGGGATGGCTGAGGTCGCCCGGTTTATTGAAATGAACGGCTC
TTTTGCTGACGAGAACAGGGGCTGGTGAAATGCAGTTTAAGGTTTACACCTATAAAAGAGAGAGCCGTTA
TCGTCTGTTTGTGGATGTACAGAGTGATATTATTGACACGCCCGGGCGACGGATGGTGATCCCCCTGGCC
AGTGCACGTCTGCTGTCAGATAAAGTCTCCCGTGAACTTTACCCGGTGGTGCATATCGGGGATGAAAGCT
GGCGCATGATGACCACCGATATGGCCAGTGTGCCGGTTTCCGTTATCGGGGAAGAAGTGGCTGATCTCAG
CCACCGCGAAAATGACATCAAAAACGCCATTAACCTGATGTTCTGGGGAATATAAATGTCAGGCTCCCTT
ATACACAGCCAGTCGGTCTCAGCTTCTGCAGGCATGCGACGTCGAGCTTAGCTTGAGCTTGGATCAGATT
GTCGTTTCCCGCCTTCAGTTTAAACTATCAGTGTTTGACAGGATATATTGGCGGGTAAACCTAAGAGAAA
AGAGCGTTTATTAGAATAATCGGATATTTAAAAGGGCGTGAAAAGGTTTATCCGTTCGTCCATTTGTATG
TGCATGCCAACCACAGGGTTCCCCTCGGGATCAAAGTACTTTAAAGTACTTTAAAGTACTTTAAAGTACT
TTGATCCAACCCCTCCGCTGCTATAGTGCAGTCGGCTTCTGACGTTCAGTGCAGCCGTGTTCTGAAAACG
ACATGTCGCACAAGTCCTAAGTTACGCGACAGGCTGCCGCCCTGCCCTT
Features (pLannotate 1.2.2; 25 found; start..end, strand, type, name):
    101..502     +  CDS            Y4CG_SINFN (fragment): Protein inferred from homology: Swiss-Prot protein existence level 3. From Sinorhizobium fredii (strain NBRC 101917 / NGR234).
   1062..1691    +  CDS            pVS1 StaA: stability protein from the Pseudomonas plasmid pVS1 (Heeb et al., 2000)
   2124..3192    +  CDS            pVS1 RepA (fragment): replication protein from the Pseudomonas plasmid pVS1 (Heeb et al., 2000)
   3258..3452    +  rep_origin     pVS1 oriV: origin of replication for the Pseudomonas plasmid pVS1 (Heeb et al., 2000)
   3655..3694    +  CDS            rop (fragment): Rop protein, which maintains plasmids at low copy number; rop
   3796..3936    +  misc_feature   bom: basis of mobility region from pBR322
   4122..4710    -  rep_origin     ori: high-copy-number ColE1/pMB1/pBR322/pUC origin of replication
   4954..5741    -  CDS            SmR (fragment): aminoglycoside adenylyltransferase (Murphy, 1985); aadA; confers resistance to spectinomycin and streptomycin
   5752..5808    -  CDS            GmR (fragment): gentamycin acetyltransferase; aacC1; confers resistance to gentamycin
   5984..6007    -  promoter       Pc promoter (fragment): intI1 (promoter lies within the coding sequence); class 1 integron promoter
   6266..6290    +  misc_feature   LB T-DNA repeat: left border repeat from nopaline C58 T-DNA
   6466..6648    +  promoter       NOS promoter: nopaline synthase promoter NOS promoter
   6669..7217    +  CDS            bar: PAT_STRHY - Experimental evidence at protein level: Swiss-Prot protein existence level 1. Inactivates phosphinothricin (PPT) by transfer of an acetyl group from acetyl CoA. Can also acetylate demethylphosphinothricin but not PTT or glutamate. This enzyme is an effector of phosphinothricin tripeptide (PTT or bialaphos) resistance. From Streptomyces hygroscopicus. Introduced by genetic manipulation and expressed in glufosinate-tolerant maize by Dekalb Genetics.
   7248..7500    +  terminator     NOS terminator: nopaline synthase terminator and poly(A) signal
   7989..8681    -  CDS            TagRFP: TagRFP is a basic (constitutively fluorescent) red fluorescent protein published in 2007, derived from Entacmaea quadricolor. It has very low acid sensitivity.
   8682..9398    -  CDS            OLEO2_BRANA: Experimental evidence at protein level: Swiss-Prot protein existence level 1. May have a structural role to stabilize the lipid body during desiccation of the seed by preventing coalescence of the oil. Probably interacts with both lipid and phospholipid moieties of lipid bodies. May also provide recognition signals for specific lipase anchorage in lipolysis during seedling growth. From Brassica napus (Rape).
   9887..10139   -  terminator     NOS terminator: nopaline synthase terminator and poly(A) signal
  10188..14291   -  CDS            cas9: CAS9_STRP1 - Also known as csn1 From Streptococcus pyogenes serotype M1.
  14300..14353   -  misc_feature   TMV Ω: translational enhancer from the tobacco mosaic virus 5'-leader sequence (Gallie et al., 1988)
  14378..15054   -  promoter       CaMV 35S promoter (enhanced): cauliflower mosaic virus 35S promoter with a duplicated enhancer region
  15166..15268   +  promoter       cat promoter: promoter of the E. coli cat gene encoding chloramphenicol acetyltransferase
  15269..15928   +  CDS            CmR: chloramphenicol acetyltransferase; cat; confers resistance to chloramphenicol
  16107..16265   +  CDS            ccdA (fragment): CCDA_ECO57 - Also known as H, letA. Experimental evidence at protein level: Swiss-Prot protein existence level 1. Antitoxin component of a type II toxin-antitoxin (TA) system which inhibits the post-segregational killing (PSK) of plasmid-free cells, also referred to as a plasmid addiction system. Binds to and blocks the activity of CcdB; will also remove bound CcdB protein from the CcdB-GyrA complex by forming a CcdA-CcdB complex, a process termed rejuvenation. Functions as a transcriptional corepressor for the ccdAB operon, repression also requires CcdB (By similarity). From Escherichia coli
  16270..16572   +  CDS            ccdB: CCDB_ECOLI - Also known as G, letB, letD. Experimental evidence at protein level: Swiss-Prot protein existence level 1. Toxic component of a type II toxin-antitoxin (TA) system, functioning in plasmid maintainence. Responsible for the post- segregational killing (PSK) of plasmid-free cells, also referred to as a plasmid addiction system. Half-life of over 2 hours. Cell killing by CcdB is accompanied by filamentation, defects in chromosome and plasmid segregation, defects in cell division, formation of anucleate cells, decreased DNA synthesis and plasmid loss. Interferes with the activity of DN
  16696..16720   +  misc_feature   RB T-DNA repeat: right border repeat from nopaline C58 T-DNA
