[The description below was written by a language model from this plasmid's Addgene catalogue record and pLannotate feature annotations shown in this document.]
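Description:
pDGE144 is a plant binary T-DNA vector (about 17 kb, built on the pJOG292 backbone) that serves as a recipient plasmid for assembling multiplexed CRISPR/Cas9 genome-editing constructs for dicotyledonous plants. The backbone carries the pVS1 replication and stability functions (RepA, StaA, oriV), which typically support maintenance in Agrobacterium. It also has a high-copy ColE1/pUC-type origin with a bom site for propagation in E. coli. Bacterial selection is by spectinomycin, through an aadA gene outside the T-DNA, and by chloramphenicol, through the cat gene in the placeholder cassette. Because the plasmid carries the toxic ccdB gene, it has to be grown in a ccdB-tolerant strain.

Between the nopaline-type left and right borders lie four modules. A NOS promoter–bar–NOS terminator cassette confers phosphinothricin (BASTA) resistance for selecting transgenic plants. An oleosin–TagRFP fusion forms the FAST marker, which labels seed oil bodies with red fluorescence so that transgenic, or later transgene-free, seeds can be sorted visually. The feature table does not annotate a promoter for this cassette. Streptococcus pyogenes Cas9 is driven by an enhanced CaMV 35S promoter with the TMV Ω translational enhancer and ends in a NOS terminator. Next to the right border is the CmR/ccdB counter-selection cassette, recorded as the 1,498 bp insert with an internal BsaI site removed. Removing that site suggests the cassette is meant to be swapped for guide RNA expression units by BsaI-based Golden Gate cloning, with ccdB eliminating non-recombinant plasmids in standard strains. No guide RNA units are present in the plasmid as deposited.
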