Addgene plasmid #79448: pDGE144
Purpose: recipient plasmid [multiplexing]; p35S:Cas9, FAST, BASTA
Depositing lab: Johannes Stuttmann. Depositing organization: Martin-Luther-Universitaet Halle-Wittenberg, Faculty of Medicine. Publication: Generation of chromosomal deletions in dicotyledonous plants employing a user-friendly genome editing toolkit. Ordon J, Gantner J, Kemna J, Schwalgun L, Reschke M, Streubel J, Boch J, Stuttmann J. Plant J. 2016 Aug 31. doi: 10.1111/tpj.13319. PubMed 27579989.
Backbone
  Vector backbone: pJOG292
  Vector type: Plant Expression, CRISPR
Growth in bacteria
  Bacterial resistance: Chloramphenicol and Spectinomycin, 25 & 50 μg/mL
  Growth temperature: 37°C
  Growth strain: ccdB Survival
  Copy number: High Copy
Gene/Insert
  Gene/Insert name: ccdB
  Insert size (bp): 1498
  Mutation: BsaI site eliminated
  Entrez Gene: ccdB(letD) (a.k.a. D616_p97105, Fpla045)
Terms and licenses: Academic/Nonprofit Terms; Industry Terms: Not Available to Industry
How to cite: pDGE144 was a gift from Johannes Stuttmann (Addgene plasmid # 79448 ; http://n2t.net/addgene:79448 ; RRID:Addgene_79448)
