>Addgene plasmid #79448 | pDGE144 | addgene partial sequence | sequence record 152710 | NOS-F 5'-GCGTTCAAAAGTCGCCTAAG-3'
AATATTTCTTGTCAAAATGCTCCACTGACGTTCCATAAATTCCCCTCGGTATCCAATTAGAGTCTCATAT
TCACTCTCAATCCAAATAATCTGCACCGGATCTGGATCGTTTCGCATGTCTCCTGAAAGAAGGCCTGCTG
ATATTAGAAGGGCTACTGAGGCTGATATGCCTGCTGTGTGCACTATTGTGAATCATTACATTGAGACTTC
TACTGTGAATTTCAGGACTGAGCCTCAAGAACCACAAGAGTGGACTGATGATCTTGTGAGGCTTAGAGAG
AGGTATCCTTGGCTTGTTGCTGAAGTGGATGGTGAAGTGGCTGGTATTGCTTATGCTGGTCCTTGGAAGG
CTAGGAATGCTTACGATTGGACTGCTGAGTCTACTGTTTACGTGTCTCCTAGGCATCAAAGAACTGGTCT
TGGATCTACTCTTTACACTCATCTTTTGAAGTCTTTGGAGGCTCAGGGTTTCAAGTCTGTGGTTGCTGTG
ATTGGACTTCCTAATGATCCTTCTGTGAGGATGCATGAGGCTCTTGGTTATGCTCCTAGGGGAATGCTTA
GAGCTGCTGGTTTCAAACATGGAAATTGGCATGATGTGGGATTCTGGCAGCTTGATTTCTCTCTTCCTGT
TCCTCCTAGACCTGTTCTTCCTGTGACTGAGATTTGAGCGGGACTCTGGATCTAGAGTCAAGCAGATCGT
TCAAACATTTGGCAATAAAGTTTCTTAAGATTGAATCCTGTTGCCGGTCTTGCGATGATTATCATATAAT
TTCTGTTGAATTACGTTAAGCATGTAATAATTAACATGTAATGCATGACGTTATTTATGAGATGGGTTTT
TATGATTAGAGTCCCGCAATTATACATTTAATACGCGATAGAAAACAAAATATAGCGCGCAAACTAGGAT
AAATTATCGCGCGCGGTGTCATCTATGTTACTAGATCGACGCTTGCTGAATTGGAGCGCTCCATGGGAAT
TCGTAAAGCGACTAAATGGAGCAACCTACT
