>Addgene plasmid #79448 | pDGE144 | addgene partial sequence | sequence record 152711 | CAT-R 5'-GCAACTGACTGAAATGCCTC-3'
GATGCCATTGGGATATATCAACGGTGGTATATCCAGTGATTTTTTTCTCCATTTTAGCTTCCTTAGCTCC
TGAAAATCTCGATAACTCAAAAAATACGCCCGGTAGTGATCTTATTTCATTATGGTGAAAGTTGGAACCT
CTTACGTGCCGATCAACGTCTCGGTCTCTGCAAGAATTCAAGCTTGGAGGTCAACATGGTGGAGCACGAC
ACTCTGGTCTACTCCAAAAATGTCAAAGATACAGTCTCAGAAGATCAAAGGGCTATTGAGACTTTTCAAC
AAAGGATAATTTCGGGAAACCTCCTCGGATTCCATTGCCCAGCTATCTGTCACTTCATCGAAAGGACAGT
AGAAAAGGAAGGTGGCTCCTACAAATGCCATCATTGCGATAAAGGAAAGGCTATCATTCAAGATCTCTCT
GCCGACAGTGGTCCCAAAGATGGACCCCCACCCACGAGGAGCATCGTGGAAAAAGAAGAGGTTCCAACCA
CGTCTACAAAGCAAGTGGATTGATGTGATAACATGGTGGAGCACGACACTCTGGTCTACTCCAAAAATGT
CAAAGATACAGTCTCAGAAGATCAAAGGGCTATTGAGACTTTTCAACAAAGGATAATTTCGGGAAACCTC
CTCGGATTCCATTGCCCAGCTATCTGTCACTTCATCGAAAGGACAGTAGAAAAGGAAGGTGGCTCCTACA
AATGCCATCATTGCGATAAAGGAAAGGCTATCATTCAAGATCTCTCTGCCGACAGTGGTCCCAAAGATGG
ACCCCCACCCACGAGGAGCATCGTGGAAAAAGAAGAGGTTCCAACCACGTCTACAAAGCAAGTGGATTGA
TGTGACATCTCCACTGACGTAAGGGATGACGCACAATCCCACTATCCTTCGCAAGACCCTTCCTCTATAT
AAGGAAGTTCATTTCATTTGGAGAGGACACGCTCGAGTATAAGAGCTCATTTTTACA
